>Addgene plasmid #222868 | pMAL-7xHis-TEV-hexa | addgene full sequence | sequence record 445157 | Addgene NGS result
ACGACCGAGCGCAGCGAGTCAGTGAGCGAGGAAGCGGAAGAGCGCCTGATGCGGTATTTTCTCCTTACGC
ATCTGTGCGGTATTTCACACCGCATATGGTGCACTCTCAGTACAATCTGCTCTGATGCCGCATAGTTAAG
CCAGTATACACTCCGCTATCGCTACGTGACTGGGTCATGGCTGCGCCCCGACACCCGCCAACACCCGCTG
ACGCGCCCTGACGGGCTTGTCTGCTCCCGGCATCCGCTTACAGACAAGCTGTGACCGTCTCCGGGAGCTG
CATGTGTCAGAGGTTTTCACCGTCATCACCGAAACGCGCGAGGCAGCTGCGGTAAAGCTCATCAGCGTGG
TCGTGCAGCGATTCACAGATGTCTGCCTGTTCATCCGCGTCCAGCTCGTTGAGTTTCTCCAGAAGCGTTA
ATGTCTGGCTTCTGATAAAGCGGGCCATGTTAAGGGCGGTTTTTTCCTGTTTGGTCACTGATGCCTCCGT
GTAAGGGGGATTTCTGTTCATGGGGGTAATGATACCGATGAAACGAGAGAGGATGCTCACGATACGGGTT
ACTGATGATGAACATGCCCGGTTACTGGAACGTTGTGAGGGTAAACAACTGGCGGTATGGATGCGGCGGG
ACCAGAGAAAAATCACTCAGGGTCAATGCCAGCGCTTCGTTAATACAGATGTAGGTGTTCCACAGGGTAG
CCAGCAGCATCCTGCGATGCAGATCCGGAACATAATGGTGCAGGGCGCTGACTTCCGCGTTTCCAGACTT
TACGAAACACGGAAACCGAAGACCATTCATGTTGTTGCTCAGGTCGCAGACGTTTTGCAGCAGCAGTCGC
TTCACGTTCGCTCGCGTATCGGTGATTCATTCTGCTAACCAGTAAGGCAACCCCGCCAGCCTAGCCGGGT
CCTCAACGACAGGAGCACGATCATGCGCACCCGTGGCCAGGACCCAACGCTGCCCGAAATTCCGACACCA
TCGAATGGTGCAAAACCTTTCGCGGTATGGCATGATAGCGCCCGGAAGAGAGTCAATTCAGGGTGGTGAA
TGTGAAACCAGTAACGTTATACGATGTCGCAGAGTATGCCGGTGTCTCTTATCAGACCGTTTCCCGCGTG
GTGAACCAGGCCAGCCACGTTTCTGCGAAAACGCGGGAAAAAGTGGAAGCGGCGATGGCGGAGCTGAATT
ACATTCCCAACCGCGTGGCACAACAACTGGCGGGCAAACAGTCGTTGCTGATTGGCGTTGCCACCTCCAG
TCTGGCCCTGCACGCGCCGTCGCAAATTGTCGCGGCGATTAAATCTCGCGCCGATCAACTGGGTGCCAGC
GTGGTGGTGTCGATGGTAGAACGAAGCGGCGTCGAAGCCTGTAAAGCGGCGGTGCACAATCTTCTCGCGC
AACGCGTCAGTGGGCTGATCATTAACTATCCGCTGGATGACCAGGATGCCATTGCTGTGGAAGCTGCCTG
CACTAATGTTCCGGCGTTATTTCTTGATGTCTCTGACCAGACACCCATCAACAGTATTATTTTCTCCCAT
GAAGACGGTACGCGACTGGGCGTGGAGCATCTGGTCGCATTGGGTCACCAGCAAATCGCGCTGTTAGCGG
GCCCATTAAGTTCTGTCTCGGCGCGTCTGCGTCTGGCTGGCTGGCATAAATATCTCACTCGCAATCAAAT
TCAGCCGATAGCGGAACGGGAAGGCGACTGGAGTGCCATGTCCGGTTTTCAACAAACCATGCAAATGCTG
AATGAGGGCATCGTTCCCACTGCGATGCTGGTTGCCAACGATCAGATGGCGCTGGGCGCAATGCGCGCCA
TTACCGAGTCCGGGCTGCGCGTTGGTGCGGATATCTCGGTAGTGGGATACGACGATACCGAAGACAGCTC
ATGTTATATCCCGCCGTTAACCACCATCAAACAGGATTTTCGCCTGCTGGGGCAAACCAGCGTGGACCGC
TTGCTGCAACTCTCTCAGGGCCAGGCGGTGAAGGGCAATCAGCTGTTGCCCGTCTCACTGGTGAAAAGAA
AAACCACCCTGGCGCCCAATACGCAAACCGCCTCTCCCCGCGCGTTGGCCGATTCATTAATGCAGCTGGC
ACGACAGGTTTCCCGACTGGAAAGCGGGCAGTGAGCGCAACGCAATTAATGTAAGTTAGCTCACTCATTA
GGCACAATTCTCATGTTTGACAGCTTATCATCGACTGCACGGTGCACCAATGCTTCTGGCGTCAGGCAGC
CATCGGAAGCTGTGGTATGGCTGTGCAGGTCGTAAATCACTGCATAATTCGTGTCGCTCAAGGCGCACTC
CCGTTCTGGATAATGTTTTTTGCGCCGACATCATAACGGTTCTGGCAAATATTCTGAAATGAGCTGTTGA
CAATTAATCATCGGCTCGTATAATGTGTGGAATTGTGAGCGGATAACAATTTCACACAGGAAACAGCCAG
TCCGTTTAGGTGTTTTCACGAGCACTTCACCAACAAGGACCATAGATTATGAAAACTGAAGAAGGTAAAC
TGGTAATCTGGATTAACGGCGATAAAGGCTATAACGGTCTCGCTGAAGTCGGTAAGAAATTCGAGAAAGA
TACCGGAATTAAAGTCACCGTTGAGCATCCGGATAAACTGGAAGAGAAATTCCCACAGGTTGCGGCAACT
GGCGATGGCCCTGACATTATCTTCTGGGCACACGACCGCTTTGGTGGCTACGCTCAATCTGGCCTGTTGG
CTGAAATCACCCCGGACAAAGCGTTCCAGGACAAGCTGTATCCGTTTACCTGGGATGCCGTACGTTACAA
CGGCAAGCTGATTGCTTACCCGATCGCTGTTGAAGCGTTATCGCTGATTTATAACAAAGATCTGCTGCCG
AACCCGCCAAAAACCTGGGAAGAGATCCCGGCGCTGGATAAAGAACTGAAAGCGAAAGGTAAGAGCGCGC
TGATGTTCAACCTGCAAGAACCGTACTTCACCTGGCCGCTGATTGCTGCTGACGGGGGTTATGCGTTCAA
GTATGAAAACGGCAAGTACGACATTAAAGACGTGGGCGTGGATAACGCTGGCGCGAAAGCGGGTCTGACC
TTCCTGGTTGACCTGATTAAAAACAAACACATGAATGCAGACACCGATTACTCCATCGCAGAAGCTGCCT
TTAATAAAGGCGAAACAGCGATGACCATCAACGGCCCGTGGGCATGGTCCAACATCGACACCAGCAAAGT
GAATTATGGTGTAACGGTACTGCCGACCTTCAAGGGTCAACCATCCAAACCGTTCGTTGGCGTGCTGAGC
GCAGGTATTAACGCCGCCAGTCCGAACAAAGAGCTGGCAAAAGAGTTCCTCGAAAACTATCTGCTGACTG
ATGAAGGTCTGGAAGCGGTTAATAAAGACAAACCGCTGGGTGCCGTAGCGCTGAAGTCTTACGAGGAAGA
GTTGGCGAAAGATCCACGTATTGCCGCCACCATGGAAAACGCCCAGAAAGGTGAAATCATGCCGAACATC
CCGCAGATGTCCGCTTTCTGGTATGCCGTGCGTACTGCGGTGATCAACGCCGCCAGCGGTCGTCAGACTG
TCGATGAAGCCCTGAAAGACGCGCAGACTAATTCGAGCTCGAACAACAACAACAATAACAATAACAACAA
CCTCGGGATCGAGGGAAGGGGAGAAAATCTTTATTTTCAAGGTCATCATCATCATCATCATCATGGAGAA
AGCTTGTTTAAGGGGCCGCGTGATTACAACCCGATATCGAGCACCATTGTTCATTTGACGAATGAATCTG
ATGGGCACACAACATCGTTGTATGGTATTGGATTTGGTCCCTTCATCATTACAAACAAGCACTTGTTTAG
AAGAAATAATGGAACACTGGTGGTCCAATCACTACATGGTGTATTCAAGGTCAAGAACACCACGACTTTG
CAACAACACCTCATTGATGGGAGGGACATGATAATTATTCGCATGCCTAAGGATTTCCCACCATTTCCTC
AAAAGCTGAAATTTAGAGAGCCACAAAGGGAAGAGCGCATAGTTCTTGTGACAACCAACTTCCAAACTAA
GAGCATGTCTAGCATGGTGTCAGACACTAGTAGCACATTCCCTTCAGGTGATGGCATATTCTGGAAGCAT
TGGATTCAAACCAAGGATGGGCAGTGTGGCAGTCCATTAGTATCAACTAGAGATGGGTTCATTGTTGGTA
TACACTCAGCATCGAATTTCACCAACACAAACAATTATTTCACAAGCGTGCCGAAAAACTTCATGGAATT
GTTGACAAATCAGGAGGCGCAGCAGTGGGTTAGTGGTTGGCGATTAAATGCTGACTCAGTATTGTGGGGG
GGCCATAAAGTTTTCATGGTGAAACCTGAAGAGCCTTTTCAGCCAGTTAAGGAAGCGACTCAACTCATGA
ATTAATAAGGATCCTCTAGAGTCGACCTGCAGGCAAGCTTGGCACTGGCCGTCGTTTTACAACGTCGTGA
CTGGGAAAACCCTGGCGTTACCCAACTTAATCGCCTTGCAGCACATCCCCCTTTCGCCAGCTGGCGTAAT
AGCGAAGAGGCCCGCACCGATCGCCCTTCCCAACAGTTGCGCAGCCTGAATGGCGAATGGCAGCTTGGCT
GTTTTGGCGGATGAGATAAGATTTTCAGCCTGATACAGATTAAATCAGAACGCAGAAGCGGTCTGATAAA
ACAGAATTTGCCTGGCGGCAGTAGCGCGGTGGTCCCACCTGACCCCATGCCGAACTCAGAAGTGAAACGC
CGTAGCGCCGATGGTAGTGTGGGGTCTCCCCATGCGAGAGTAGGGAACTGCCAGGCATCAAATAAAACGA
AAGGCTCAGTCGAAAGACTGGGCCTTTCGTTTTATCTGTTGTTTGTCGGTGAACGCTCTCCTGAGTAGGA
CAAATCCGCCGGGAGCGGATTTGAACGTTGCGAAGCAACGGCCCGGAGGGKGGCGGGCAGGMCGCCCGCC
ATAAACTGCCAGGCATCAAATTAAGCAGAAGGCCATCCTGACGGATGGCCTTTTTGCGTTTCTACAAACT
CTTTTGTTTATTTTTCTAAATACATTCAAATATGTATCCGCTCATGAGACAATAACCCTGATAAATGCTT
CAATAATATTGAAAAAGGAAGAGTATGAGTATTCAACATTTCCGTGTCGCCCTTATTCCCTTTTTTGCGG
CATTTTGCCTTCCTGTTTTTGCTCACCCAGAAACGCTGGTGAAAGTAAAAGATGCTGAAGATCAGTTGGG
TGCACGAGTGGGTTACATCGAACTGGATCTCAACAGCGGTAAGATCCTTGAGAGTTTTCGCCCCGAAGAA
CGTTTCCCAATGATGAGCACTTTTAAAGTTCTGCTATGTGGCGCGGTATTATCCCGTGTTGACGCCGGGC
AAGAGCAACTCGGTCGCCGCATACACTATTCTCAGAATGACTTGGTTGAGTACTCACCAGTCACAGAAAA
GCATCTTACGGATGGCATGACAGTAAGAGAATTATGCAGTGCTGCCATAACCATGAGTGATAACACTGCG
GCCAACTTACTTCTGACAACGATCGGAGGACCGAAGGAGCTAACCGCTTTTTTGCACAACATGGGGGATC
ATGTAACTCGCCTTGATCGTTGGGAACCGGAGCTGAATGAAGCCATACCAAACGACGAGCGTGACACCAC
GATGCCTGTAGCAATGGCAACAACGTTGCGCAAACTATTAACTGGCGAACTACTTACTCTAGCTTCCCGG
CAACAATTAATAGACTGGATGGAGGCGGATAAAGTTGCAGGACCACTTCTGCGCTCGGCCCTTCCGGCTG
GCTGGTTTATTGCTGATAAATCTGGAGCCGGTGAGCGTGGGTCTCGCGGTATCATTGCAGCACTGGGGCC
AGATGGTAAGCCCTCCCGTATCGTAGTTATCTACACGACGGGGAGTCAGGCAACTATGGATGAACGAAAT
AGACAGATCGCTGAGATAGGTGCCTCACTGATTAAGCATTGGTAACTGTCAGACCAAGTTTACTCATATA
TACTTTAGATTGATT
[38 nt withheld, positions 6036-6073]
A
[37 nt withheld, positions 6075-6111]
ATTTTGTTAAAATTCGCGTTAAATTTTTGTTAAATCAGCTCATTTTTTAACCAATAGGCCGAAATCGGCA
AAATCCCTTATAAATCAAAAGAATAGCCCGAGATAGGGT
[37 nt withheld, positions 6221-6257]
AAAGAACGTGGACTCCAACGTCAAAGG
[141 nt withheld, positions 6285-6425]
G
[125 nt withheld, positions 6427-6551]
AAAGGATCTAGGTGAAGATCCTTTTTGATAATCTCATGACCAAAATCCCTTAACGTGAGTTTTCGTTCCA
CTGAGCGTCAGACCCCGTAGAAAAGATCAAAGGATCTTCTTGAGATCCTTTTTTTCTGCGCGTAATCTGC
TGCTTGCAAACAAAAAAACCACCGCTACCAGCGGTGGTTTGTTTGCCGGATCAAGAGCTACCAACTCTTT
TTCCGAAGGTAACTGGCTTCAGCAGAGCGCAGATACCAAATACTGTCCTTCTAGTGTAGCCGTAGTTAGG
CCACCACTTCAAGAACTCTGTAGCACCGCCTACATACCTCGCTCTGCTAATCCTGTTACCAGTGGCTGCT
GCCAGTGGCGATAAGTCGTGTCTTACCGGGTTGGACTCAAGACGATAGTTACCGGATAAGGCGCAGCGGT
CGGGCTGAACGGGGGGTTCGTGCACACAGCCCAGCTTGGAGCGAACGACCTACACCGAACTGAGATACCT
ACAGCGTGAGCTATGAGAAAGCGCCACGCTTCCCGAAGGGAGAAAGGCGGACAGGTATCCGGTAAGCGGC
AGGGTCGGAACAGGAGAGCGCACGAGGGAGCTTCCAGGGGGAAACGCCTGGTATCTTTATAGTCCTGTCG
GGTTTCGCCACCTCTGACTTGAGCGTCGATTTTTGTGATGCTCGTCAGGGGGGCGGAGCCTATGGAAAAA
CGCCAGCAACGCGGCCTTTTTACGGTTCCTGGCCTTTTGCTGGCCTTTTGCTCACATGTTCTTTCCTGCG
TTATCCCCTGATTCTGTGGATAACCGTATTACCGCCTTTGAGTGAGCTGATACCGCTCGCCGCAGCCGA
Features (pLannotate 1.2.2; 22 found; start..end, strand, type, name):
      1..40      +  rep_origin     RSF ori (fragment): Plasmids containing the RSF 1030 origin of replication can be propagated in E. coli cells that contain additional plasmids with compatible origins.
     45..185     -  misc_feature   bom: basis of mobility region from pBR322
    287..478     -  CDS            rop: Rop protein, which maintains plasmids at low copy number; rop
    495..875     +  CDS            YPB1_ECOLX: Protein predicted: Swiss-Prot protein existence level 4. From Escherichia coli.
    974..1051    +  promoter       lacIq promoter: lacI (mutant); In the lacIq allele, a single base change in the promoter boosts expression of the lacI gene about 10-fold.
   1052..2134    +  CDS            lacI: lac repressor; lacI; The lac repressor binds to the lac operator to inhibit transcription in E. coli. This inhibition can be relieved by adding lactose or isopropyl-β-D-thiogalactopyranoside (IPTG).
   2147..2168    +  protein_bind   CAP binding site: CAP binding activates transcription in the presence of cAMP. E. coli catabolite activator protein
   2187..2204    +  promoter       tet promoter (fragment): E. coli promoter for tetracycline efflux protein gene
   2377..2405    +  promoter       tac promoter: strong E. coli promoter; hybrid between the trp and lac UV5 promoters
   2413..2429    +  protein_bind   lac operator: The lac repressor binds to the lac operator to inhibit transcription in E. coli. This inhibition can be relieved by adding lactose or isopropyl-β-D-thiogalactopyranoside (IPTG). lac repressor encoded by lacI
   2499..3599    +  CDS            MBP: maltose binding protein from E. coli; malE (mutated); This version of the gene does not encode a signal sequence, so MBP will remain in the cytosol.
   3687..3706    +  CDS            capTEV™ (fragment): composite tag for in vivo biotinylation, TEV protease cleavage, and 6xHis tagging
   3705..4412    +  CDS            TEV protease: tobacco etch virus protease (Kapust et al., 2001)
   4419..4445    +  misc_feature   MCS (fragment): pUC18/19 multiple cloning site
   4453..4607    +  CDS            lacZα (fragment): LacZα fragment of β-galactosidase; lacZ fragment
   4700..4815    +  ncRNA          5S rRNA: Accession: RF00001 - 5S ribosomal RNA
   4819..4905    +  terminator     rrnB T1 terminator: Escherichia coli rrnB; transcription terminator T1 from the E. coli rrnB gene
   4997..5024    +  terminator     rrnB T2 terminator: transcription terminator T2 from the E. coli rrnB gene
   5043..5134    +  promoter       AmpR promoter: bla
   5135..5995    +  CDS            AmpR: β-lactamase; bla; confers resistance to ampicillin, carbenicillin, and related antibiotics
   6037..6550    -  rep_origin     M13 ori (sequence partly withheld): M13 bacteriophage origin of replication; arrow indicates direction of (+) strand synthesis
   6661..7249    +  rep_origin     ori: high-copy-number ColE1/pMB1/pBR322/pUC origin of replication
