[The description below was written by a language model from this plasmid's Addgene catalogue record and pLannotate feature annotations shown in this document.]
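Description:
pMAL-7xHis-TEV-hexa is a 7,390 bp bacterial expression plasmid built on the pMAL-c2 backbone for producing an engineered tobacco etch virus (TEV) protease in E. coli. It replicates from a ColE1/pMB1-type origin accompanied by the pBR322 bom region and the rop gene, which keeps copy number low, consistent with the catalogue's low-copy designation. Selection is by ampicillin through the bla (AmpR) gene. An M13 phage origin is also present, which can support single-stranded DNA production. A short annotated RSF ori fragment and a tet promoter fragment are most likely partial matches or backbone remnants rather than functional parts.

Expression is driven by the hybrid tac promoter with a downstream lac operator. It is kept repressed by plasmid-encoded LacI expressed from the lacIq promoter and is inducible with IPTG. The open reading frame begins with a signal-sequence-free maltose-binding protein, so the fusion stays in the cytosol, followed by a TEV cleavage site, a 7xHis tag and the protease coding sequence, cloned between SacI and BamHI. Because the recognition site lies between MBP and the His tag, the active protease is expected to cleave itself from its MBP solubility partner, leaving His-tagged enzyme that can be purified by metal-affinity chromatography. Residual polylinker and lacZα fragments follow the insert, and the rrnB T1 and T2 terminators end transcription.

The protease carries six substitutions: L56V, S135G and S219V, inherited from an earlier triple-mutant construct, plus C19V, C110V and C130S, added by site-directed mutagenesis. The associated publication describes this variant as an improved TEV protease that does not require reducing agents. The record lists BL21-RIL, a strain supplying rare tRNAs from a companion plasmid, as the growth strain.
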