Addgene plasmid #222868: pMAL-7xHis-TEV-hexa
Purpose: Expresses His-tagged mutant (C19V/L56V/C110V/C130S/S135G/S219V) TEV protease in E. coli
Depositing lab: Nikolaus Loening. Depositing organization: Lewis & Clark College. Publication: An improved variant of tobacco etch virus (TEV) protease that does not need reducing agents. Davis SM, Romig BL, Abe AA, Loening NM. Protein Sci. 2025 Mar;34(3):e70049. doi: 10.1002/pro.70049. PubMed 39969093.
Backbone
  Vector backbone: pMAL-c2
  Backbone manufacturer: New England Biolabs
  Total vector size (bp): 7390
  Vector type: Bacterial Expression
Growth in bacteria
  Bacterial resistance: Ampicillin, 100 μg/mL
  Growth temperature: 30°C
  Growth strain: BL21-RIL
  Growth instructions: Recommended growth temperature of 25ºC for protein production. Chloramphenicol at 30 μg/mL should be included in media when using BL21-RIL cells to maintain the additional plasmid (pRIL) that provides rare tRNAs.
  Copy number: Low Copy
Gene/Insert
  Gene/Insert name: TEV protease
  Species: tobacco etch virus
  Mutation: C19V, L56V, C110V, C130S, S135G, S219V. Insert includes a TEV cleavage site between the MBP tag and the 7xHis tag.
  GenBank ID: M11458.1
  Tag / fusion protein: MBP (N terminal on backbone); 7xHis (N terminal on insert)
  Cloning method: Restriction Enzyme; 5′ cloning site SacI (not destroyed); 3′ cloning site BamHI (not destroyed)
  Sequencing primers: 5′ M13-48REV; 3′ M13F
Resource information
  A portion of this plasmid was derived from a plasmid made by: David Waugh. The plasmid with the gene for the TEV-Triple mutant (L56V, S135G, S219V) was received from Addgene (pDZ2087, Plasmid #92414) and was originally deposited by the David Waugh Lab. The three additional mutations in this version of TEV (C19V, C110V, C130S) were added via site-directed mutagenesis.
Terms and licenses: Academic/Nonprofit Terms; Industry Terms: Not Available to Industry
Depositor comments: Mutations based on: Correnti et al., 2018. Nature Structure and Molecular Biology. https://doi.org/10.1038/s41594-018-0033-9 Cabrita et al., 2007. Protein Science. https://doi.org/10.1110/ps.072822507 Kapust et al., 2001. Protein Engineering. https://doi.org/10.1093/protein/14.12.993
How to cite: pMAL-7xHis-TEV-hexa was a gift from Nikolaus Loening (Addgene plasmid # 222868 ; http://n2t.net/addgene:222868 ; RRID:Addgene_222868)
